>Addgene plasmid #176444 | pVRC8400-SARS-CoV-2-RBD-E484K-AVI | addgene full sequence | sequence record 347384 | Addgene NGS Result
TCGCGCGTTTCGGTGATGACGGTGAAAACCTCTGACACATGCAGCTCCCGGAGACGGTCACAGCTTGTCT
GTAAGCGGATGCCGGGAGCAGACAAGCCCGTCAGGGCGCGTCAGCGGGTGTTGGCGGGTGTCGGGGCTGG
CTTAACTATGCGGCATCAGAGCAGATTGTACTGAGAGTGCACCATATGCGGTGTGAAATACCGCACAGAT
GCGTAAGGAGAAAATACCGCATCAGATTGGCTATTGGCCATTGCATACGTTGTATCCATATCATAATATG
TACATTTATATTGGCTCATGTCCAACATTACCGCCATGTTGACATTGATTATTGACTAGTTATTAATAGT
AATCAATTACGGGGTCATTAGTTCATAGCCCATATATGGAGTTCCGCGTTACATAACTTACGGTAAATGG
CCCGCCTGGCTGACCGCCCAACGACCCCCGCCCATTGACGTCAATAATGACGTATGTTCCCATAGTAACG
CCAATAGGGACTTTCCATTGACGTCAATGGGTGGAGTATTTACGGTAAACTGCCCACTTGGCAGTACATC
AAGTGTATCATATGCCAAGTACGCCCCCTATTGACGTCAATGACGGTAAATGGCCCGCCTGGCATTATGC
CCAGTACATGACCTTATGGGACTTTCCTACTTGGCAGTACATCTACGTATTAGTCATCGCTATTACCATG
GTGATGCGGTTTTGGCAGTACATCAATGGGCGTGGATAGCGGTTTGACTCACGGGGATTTCCAAGTCTCC
ACCCCATTGACGTCAATGGGAGTTTGTTTTGGCACCAAAATCAACGGGACTTTCCAAAATGTCGTAACAA
CTCCGCCCCATTGACGCAAATGGGCGGTAGGCGTGTACGGTGGGAGGTCTATATAAGCAGAGCTCGTTTA
GTGAACCGTCAGATCGCCTGGAGACGCCATCCACGCTGTTTTGACCTCCATAGAAGACACCGGGACCGAT
CCAGCCTCCATCGGCTCGCATCTCTCCTTCACGCGCCCGCCGCCCTACCTGAGGCCGCCATCCACGCCGG
TTGAGTCGCGTTCTGCCGCCTCCCGCCTGTGGTGCCTCCTGAACTGCGTCCGCCGTCTAGGTAAGTTTAA
AGCTCAGGTCGAGACCGGGCCTTTGTCCGGCGCTCCCTTGGAGCCTACCTAGACTCAGCCGGCTCTCCAC
GCTTTGCCTGACCCTGCTTGCTCAACTCTAGTTAACGGTGGAGGGCAGTGTAGTCTGAGCAGTACTCGTT
GCTGCCGCGCGCGCCACCAGACATAATAGCTGACAGACTAACAGACTGTTCCTTTCCATGGGTCTTTTCT
GCAGTCACCGTCGTCGACACGTGTGATCAGATATCGCGGCCGCTCTAGACCACCATGGGATGGTCATGTA
TCATCCTTTTTCTAGTAGCAACTGCAACCGGTGTACATTCCGCACCAGAGCTGCTGGGAGGACCTAGCGT
GTTCCTGTTTCCCCCTAAGCCTAAGGACACCCTGATGATCAGCCGGACCCCAGAGGTGACATGCGTGGTG
GTGGACGTGTCCCACGAGGACCCCGAGGTGAAGTTCAACTGGTACGTGGATGGCGTGGAGGTGCACAATG
CCAAGACCAAGCCAAGGGAGGAGCAGTACAACTCTACCTATCGCGTGGTGAGCGTGCTGACAGTGCTGCA
CCAGGACTGGCTGAACGGCAAGGAGTACAAGTGTAAGGTGTCTAATAAGGCCCTGCCTGCCCCAATCGAG
AAGACCATCAGCAAGGCAAAGGGACAGCCAAGGGAGCCTCAGGTGTATACCCTGCCACCCAGCCGCGACG
AGCTGACAAAGAACCAGGTGTCCCTGTACTGCCTGGTGAAGGGCTTCTATCCTTCCGATATCGCCGTGGA
GTGGGAGTCTAATGGCCAGCCAGAGAACAATTACAAGACCACACCTCCAGTGCTGGACTCCGATGGCTCT
TTCTTTCTGTATTCCAAGCTGACCGTGGATAAGAGCCGGTGGCAGCAGGGCAACGTGTTTAGCTGTTCCG
TGATGCACGAGGCCCTGCACAATCACTACACACAGAAGTCTCTGAGCCTGTCCCCCGGCAAGGGAGGAGG
AGGCAGCGGCGGAGGAGGCTCCGGAGGCGGCGGCTCTGGCGGCGGCGGCAGCGCCCCTGAACTGCTGGGA
GGACCAAGCGTGTTCCTGTTTCCACCTAAGCCCAAAGATACCCTGATGATCTCCAGGACCCCTGAAGTCA
CCTGCGTGGTCGTGGACGTGTCTCATGAGGACCCCGAAGTCAAGTTCAACTGGTACGTGGACGGAGTCGA
AGTCCATAACGCCAAGACCAAGCCTAGAGAAGAGCAGTACAACTCCACCTATAGAGTGGTGTCTGTGCTG
ACAGTGCTGCATCAGGATTGGCTGAATGGCAAGGAATATAAGTGTAAGGTGAGCAATAAGGCCCTGCCCG
CCCCTATCGAGAAGACCATCTCTAAAGCCAAAGGACAGCCAAGGGAGCCACAGGTGTATACACTGCCACC
CAGCCGGGACGAGCTGACCAAGAACCAGGTGAGCCTGACATGTCTGGTCAAGGGCTTCTACCCCAGTGAC
ATTGCTGTGGAGTGGGAGTCCAATGGCCAGCCTGAGAACAATTATAAAACTACCCCACCAGTGCTGGACA
GCGATGGCTCCTTCTTTCTGACCAGCAAGCTGACAGTGGATAAGTCCCGCTGGCAGCAGGGAAACGTGTT
TTCTTGTAGCGTGATGCATGAGGCCCTGCATAACCACTACACCCAGAAGTCCCTGTCTCTGAGCCCAGGC
AAGGGAGGCAGCGGAGGCGGAGGCAGCGGAGGCCTGGAGGTGCTGTTTCAGGGCCCTCCAAACATTACCA
ACCTCTGCCCCTTCGGCGAGGTGTTTAACGCCACAAGATTTGCCTCCGTTTACGCCTGGAATAGAAAGAG
AATCAGCAATTGTGTGGCCGACTACTCCGTGCTGTATAACAGCGCCTCTTTCAGCACCTTCAAGTGCTAC
GGCGTTTCCCCAACAAAGCTGAATGACCTGTGCTTCACCAACGTGTACGCCGACTCCTTCGTAATTAGAG
GCGATGAGGTGCGGCAGATCGCACCAGGCCAGACCGGTAAGATCGCTGACTACAACTATAAGCTGCCTGA
TGATTTTACAGGCTGCGTGATCGCCTGGAACTCTAACAACCTGGATAGCAAGGTGGGCGGCAACTACAAC
TACCTGTACCGGCTGTTTCGCAAGTCTAACCTGAAACCTTTCGAGAGAGACATCTCCACAGAGATCTACC
AGGCCGGTTCTACACCTTGTAACGGGGTGAAAGGCTTCAACTGTTACTTCCCTCTGCAAAGCTACGGCTT
CCAGCCTACCAATGGAGTCGGCTACCAGCCATACCGGGTGGTCGTGCTGTCCTTCGAGTTACTCCACGCC
CCCGCCACCGTCTGCGGTGGAGGAGGCCTGGTGCCACAGCAGAGCGGAGGCCTGAACGACATCTTCGAGG
CCCAGAAGATCGAGTGGCACGAGGGCTGATGAGGATCCAGATCTGCTGTGCCTTCTAGTTGCCAGCCATC
TGTTGTTTGCCCCTCCCCCGTGCCTTCCTTGACCCTGGAAGGTGCCACTCCCACTGTCCTTTCCTAATAA
AATGAGGAAATTGCATCGCATTGTCTGAGTAGGTGTCATTCTATTCTGGGGGGTGGGGTGGGGCAGGACA
GCAAGGGGGAGGATTGGGAAGACAATAGCAGGCATGCTGGGGATGCGGTGGGCTCTATGGGTACCCAGGT
GCTGAAGAATTGACCCGGTTCCTCCTGGGCCAGAAAGAAGCAGGCACATCCCCTTCTCTGTGACACACCC
TGTCCACGCCCCTGGTTCTTAGTTCCAGCCCCACTCATAGGACACTCATAGCTCAGGAGGGCTCCGCCTT
CAATCCCACCCGCTAAAGTACTTGGAGCGGTCTCTCCCTCCCTCATCAGCCCACCAAACCAAACCTAGCC
TCCAAGAGTGGGAAGAAATTAAAGCAAGATAGGCTATTAAGTGCAGAGGGAGAGAAAATGCCTCCAACAT
GTGAGGAAGTAATGAGAGAAATCATAGAATTTTAAGGCCATGATTTAAGGCCATCATGGCCTTAATCTTC
CGCTTCCTCGCTCACTGACTCGCTGCGCTCGGTCGTTCGGCTGCGGCGAGCGGTATCAGCTCACTCAAAG
GCGGTAATACGGTTATCCACAGAATCAGGGGATAACGCAGGAAAGAACATGTGAGCAAAAGGCCAGCAAA
AGGCCAGGAACCGTAAAAAGGCCGCGTTGCTGGCGTTTTTCCATAGGCTCCGCCCCCCTGACGAGCATCA
CAAAAATCGACGCTCAAGTCAGAGGTGGCGAAACCCGACAGGACTATAAAGATACCAGGCGTTTCCCCCT
GGAAGCTCCCTCGTGCGCTCTCCTGTTCCGACCCTGCCGCTTACCGGATACCTGTCCGCCTTTCTCCCTT
CGGGAAGCGTGGCGCTTTCTCATAGCTCACGCTGTAGGTATCTCAGTTCGGTGTAGGTCGTTCGCTCCAA
GCTGGGCTGTGTGCACGAACCCCCCGTTCAGCCCGACCGCTGCGCCTTATCCGGTAACTATCGTCTTGAG
TCCAACCCGGTAAGACACGACTTATCGCCACTGGCAGCAGCCACTGGTAACAGGATTAGCAGAGCGAGGT
ATGTAGGCGGTGCTACAGAGTTCTTGAAGTGGTGGCCTAACTACGGCTACACTAGAAGAACAGTATTTGG
TATCTGCGCTCTGCTGAAGCCAGTTACCTTCGGAAAAAGAGTTGGTAGCTCTTGATCCGGCAAACAAACC
ACCGCTGGTAGCGGTGGTTTTTTTGTTTGCAAGCAGCAGATTACGCGCAGAAAAAAAGGATCTCAAGAAG
ATCCTTTGATCTTTTCTACGGGGTCTGACGCTCAGTGGAACGAAAACTCACGTTAAGGGATTTTGGTCAT
GAGATTATCAAAAAGGATCTTCACCTAGATCCTTTTAAATTAAAAATGAAGTTTTAAATCAATCTAAAGT
ATATATGAGTAAACTTGGTCTGACAGTTACCAATGCTTAATCAGTGAGGCACCTATCTCAGCGATCTGTC
TATTTCGTTCATCCATAGTTGCCTGACTCGGGGGGGGGGGGCGCTGAGGTCTGCCTCGTGAAGAAGGTGT
TGCTGACTCATACCAGGCCTGAATCGCCCCATCATCCAGCCAGAAAGTGAGGGAGCCACGGTTGATGAGA
GCTTTGTTGTAGGTGGACCAGTTGGTGATTTTGAACTTTTGCTTTGCCACGGAACGGTCTGCGTTGTCGG
GAAGATGCGTGATCTGATCCTTCAACTCAGCAAAAGTTCGATTTATTCAACAAAGCCGCCGTCCCGTCAA
GTCAGCGTAATGCTCTGCCAGTGTTACAACCAATTAACCAATTCTGATTAGAAAAACTCATCGAGCATCA
AATGAAACTGCAATTTATTCATATCAGGATTATCAATACCATATTTTTGAAAAAGCCGTTTCTGTAATGA
AGGAGAAAACTCACCGAGGCAGTTCCATAGGATGGCAAGATCCTGGTATCGGTCTGCGATTCCGACTCGT
CCAACATCAATACAACCTATTAATTTCCCCTCGTCAAAAATAAGGTTATCAAGTGAGAAATCACCATGAG
TGACGACTGAATCCGGTGAGAATGGCAAAAGCTTATGCATTTCTTTCCAGACTTGTTCAACAGGCCAGCC
ATTACGCTCGTCATCAAAATCACTCGCATCAACCAAACCGTTATTCATTCGTGATTGCGCCTGAGCGAGA
CGAAATACGCGATCGCTGTTAAAAGGACAATTACAAACAGGAATCGAATGCAACCGGCGCAGGAACACTG
CCAGCGCATCAACAATATTTTCACCTGAATCAGGATATTCTTCTAATACCTGGAATGCTGTTTTCCCGGG
GATCGCAGTGGTGAGTAACCATGCATCATCAGGAGTACGGATAAAATGCTTGATGGTCGGAAGAGGCATA
AATTCCGTCAGCCAGTTTAGTCTGACCATCTCATCTGTAACATCATTGGCAACGCTACCTTTGCCATGTT
TCAGAAACAACTCTGGCGCATCGGGCTTCCCATACAATCGATAGATTGTCGCACCTGATTGCCCGACATT
ATCGCGAGCCCATTTATACCCATATAAATCAGCATCCATGTTGGAATTTAATCGCGGCCTCGAGCAAGAC
GTTTCCCGTTGAATATGGCTCATAACACCCCTTGTATTACTGTTTATGTAAGCAGACAGTTTTATTGTTC
ATGATGATATATTTTTATCTTGTGCAATGTAACATCAGAGATTTTGAGACACAACGTGGCTTTCCCCCCC
CCCCCATTATTGAAGCATTTATCAGGGTTATTGTCTCATGAGCGGATACATATTTGAATGTATTTAGAAA
AATAAACAAATAGGGGTTCCGCGCACATTTCCCCGAAAAGTGCCACCTGACGTCTAAGAAACCATTATTA
TCATGACATTAACCTATAAAAATAGGCGTATCACGAGGCCCTTTCGTC
Features (pLannotate 1.2.2; 15 found; start..end, strand, type, name):
    137..235     +  misc_feature   bom (fragment): basis of mobility region from pBR322
    321..700     +  enhancer       CMV enhancer: human cytomegalovirus immediate early enhancer
    701..904     +  promoter       CMV promoter: human cytomegalovirus (CMV) immediate early promoter
    993..1220    +  LTR            5' LTR (truncated) (fragment): truncated 5' long terminal repeat (LTR) from human T-cell leukemia virus (HTLV) type 1
   1224..1334    +  intron         CMV intron (fragment): modified intron A from human cytomegalovirus
   1385..1453    +  CDS            Ighv1-61 (fragment): HVM05_MOUSE - Also known as Igh-VJ558. Experimental evidence at protein level: Swiss-Prot protein existence level 1. From Mus musculus (Mouse).
   1787..2803    +  CDS            IGHG1: IGHG1_HUMAN - Experimental evidence at protein level: Swiss-Prot protein existence level 1. Constant region of immunoglobulin heavy chains. Immunoglobulins, also known as antibodies, are membrane-bound or secreted glycoproteins produced by B lymphocytes. In the recognition phase of humoral immunity, the membrane-bound immunoglobulins serve as receptors which, upon binding of a specific antigen, trigger the clonal expansion and differentiation of B lymphocytes into immunoglobulins- secreting plasma cells. Secreted immunoglobulins mediate the effector phase of humoral immunity, which results in
   2858..3484    +  CDS            S (fragment): SPIKE_SARS2 - Experimental evidence at protein level: Swiss-Prot protein existence level 1. [Spike glycoprotein]: May down-regulate host tetherin (BST2) by lysosomal degradation, thereby counteracting its antiviral activity. From Severe acute respiratory syndrome coronavirus 2 (2019-nCoV) (SARS-CoV-2).
   3546..3770    +  polyA_signal   bGH poly(A) signal: bovine growth hormone polyadenylation signal
   4308..4896    -  rep_origin     ori: high-copy-number ColE1/pMB1/pBR322/pUC origin of replication
   5068..5139    -  CDS            bla(M) (fragment): β-lactamase lacking the signal sequence; bla(M); allows cytosolic expression of β-lactamase
   5151..5297    -  CDS            TRA2_ECOLX (fragment): Protein predicted: Swiss-Prot protein existence level 4. Required for transposition of transposon Tn903. From Escherichia coli.
   5438..6253    -  CDS            KanR: aminoglycoside phosphotransferase; aph(3')-Ia; confers resistance to kanamycin in bacteria or G418 (Geneticin®) in eukaryotes
   6376..6463    -  promoter       AmpR promoter (fragment): bla
   6558..35      +  CDS            rop (fragment) (across the origin): Rop protein, which maintains plasmids at low copy number; rop
