[The description below was written by a language model from this plasmid's Addgene catalogue record and pLannotate feature annotations shown in this document.]
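Description:
pVRC8400-SARS-CoV-2-RBD-E484K-AVI is a mammalian expression plasmid of about 6.6 kb built on the pVRC8400 backbone. It is designed to produce a secreted, taggable form of the SARS-CoV-2 spike receptor-binding domain carrying the E484K substitution. In bacteria it replicates from a high-copy ColE1/pUC-type origin and is selected with kanamycin through an aph(3')-Ia (KanR) gene. The short bla, Tn903 transposase, rop and bom fragments in the annotation appear to be non-functional leftovers of backbone construction rather than working elements.

The expression cassette starts with the human CMV immediate-early enhancer and promoter. These are followed by a truncated HTLV-1 5' LTR segment and a modified CMV intron A fragment, leader elements commonly included to boost transcript processing and expression, and the cassette ends with a bovine growth hormone polyadenylation signal. The open reading frame begins with a short sequence matching a mouse immunoglobulin heavy-chain variable gene, which most likely serves as the secretion leader. Next comes human IgG1 constant-region sequence corresponding to the single-chain Fc (scFc) described in the record, and then the spike RBD fragment. According to the catalogue fields, an HRV3C protease cleavage site lies between the scFc and the RBD, and an AVI tag is at the C terminus; neither was picked up as a separate feature in the annotation.

This arrangement would allow the fusion protein to be captured through its Fc portion, the RBD to be released by HRV3C cleavage, and the AVI tag to be biotinylated site-specifically by BirA. The associated publication describes such constructs as molecular probes for spike subdomains of SARS-CoV-2 variants.
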