Addgene plasmid #176444: pVRC8400-SARS-CoV-2-RBD-E484K-AVI
Purpose: Expresses SARS-CoV-2 RBD domain containing E484K mutation with single chain Fc, HRV3C protease cleavage site, and AVI tag
Depositing lab: Peter Kwong. Depositing organization: National Institute of Allergy and Infectious Diseases (NIAID). Publication: Molecular probes of spike ectodomain and its subdomains for SARS-CoV-2 variants, Alpha through Omicron. Teng IT, Nazzari AF, Choe M, Liu T, Oliveira de Souza M, Petrova Y, Tsybovsky Y, Wang S, Zhang B, Artamonov M, Madan B, Huang A, Lopez Acevedo SN, Pan X, Ruckwardt TJ, DeKosky BJ, Mascola JR, Misasi J, Sullivan NJ, Zhou T, Kwong PD. PLoS One. 2022 May 24;17(5):e0268767. doi: 10.1371/journal.pone.0268767. eCollection 2022. PubMed 35609088.
Backbone
  Vector backbone: pVRC8400
  Vector type: Mammalian Expression
Growth in bacteria
  Bacterial resistance: Kanamycin, 50 μg/mL
  Growth temperature: 37°C
  Growth strain: DH5alpha
  Copy number: Unknown
Gene/Insert
  Gene/Insert name: SARS-CoV-2-RBD-E484K
  Mutation: E484K
  Entrez Gene: S (a.k.a. GU280_gp02, spike glycoprotein)
  Tag / fusion protein: scFc (N terminal on insert); HRV3C (N terminal on insert); AVI (C terminal on insert)
Terms and licenses: Academic/Nonprofit Terms; Industry Terms: Not Available to Industry
How to cite: pVRC8400-SARS-CoV-2-RBD-E484K-AVI was a gift from Peter Kwong (Addgene plasmid # 176444 ; http://n2t.net/addgene:176444 ; RRID:Addgene_176444)
